Addgene plasmid #62837: pHL2073
Purpose: Lim Lab plasmid: AmpR + PconShortNoHind::glmZ::Asp terminator + PLlacO-1::T710 hfq::T1 terminator + PLtetO-1m9::glmS::gfp::T1T2 terminator + ColE1
Depositing lab: Han Lim. Depositing organization: University of California, Berkeley. Publication: Paradoxical suppression of small RNA activity at high Hfq concentrations due to random-order binding. Sagawa S, Shin JE, Hussein R, Lim HN. Nucleic Acids Res. 2015 Aug 10. pii: gkv777. 10.1093/nar/gkv777 PubMed 26261213.
Backbone
  Vector backbone: unknown-ColE1 ori
  Backbone manufacturer: Lim Lab
  Vector type: Bacterial Expression, Synthetic Biology
Growth in bacteria
  Bacterial resistance: Ampicillin, 100 μg/mL
  Growth temperature: 37°C
  Growth strain: DH5alpha
  Copy number: Unknown
Gene/Insert 1
  Gene/Insert name: glmZ leader
  Promoter: pConShortNoHind
  Cloning method: Unknown
  Sequencing primers: 5′ unknown; 3′ AspTerm
Gene/Insert 2
  Gene/Insert name: T710 hfq leader
  Promoter: pLlacO-1
  Cloning method: Unknown
  Sequencing primers: 5′ unknown; 3′ T1ter-rev
Gene/Insert 3
  Gene/Insert name: gfp
  Promoter: pLtetO-1
  Tag / fusion protein: m9::glmS (N terminal on insert)
  Cloning method: Unknown
  Sequencing primers: 5′ unknown; 3′ GFP-R
Terms and licenses: Academic/Nonprofit Terms; Industry Terms: Not Available to Industry
How to cite: pHL2073 was a gift from Han Lim (Addgene plasmid # 62837 ; http://n2t.net/addgene:62837 ; RRID:Addgene_62837)
