[The description below was written by a language model from this plasmid's Addgene catalogue record.]
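Description:
pHL2073 is a bacterial expression and synthetic-biology plasmid built on a laboratory-made backbone whose identity is otherwise recorded only as carrying a ColE1 origin of replication. It is maintained in E. coli under ampicillin selection through an AmpR marker; its copy number is listed as unknown. No feature table or total size is provided, so the layout below rests on the catalogue description alone.

The plasmid carries three independent expression modules that together reconstitute a small-RNA regulatory circuit. The first places the small RNA glmZ under the promoter PconShortNoHind, which the name suggests is constitutive, and ends it with an Asp terminator. The second expresses the RNA chaperone Hfq from PLlacO-1, a lac-operator-controlled promoter, using a leader named "T710" (apparently a translation leader, though the record does not define it), and ends at a T1 terminator. The third is the reporter: a glmS sequence fused to the N-terminal side of gfp, driven by a PLtetO-1 promoter variant or leader designated "m9" and followed by the T1T2 terminators. Because glmS mRNA is a known target of GlmZ, fluorescence from the glmS::gfp fusion serves as a readout of small-RNA activity on its target. The lac- and tet-responsive promoters in principle allow Hfq and target levels to be tuned separately in strains supplying the corresponding repressors.

The associated publication concerns the paradoxical suppression of small-RNA activity at high Hfq concentrations, so the construct is suited to measuring how varying Hfq dosage alters GlmZ-dependent regulation of glmS. The species source of the genes and the cloning method are not stated.
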