>Addgene plasmid #62837 | pHL2073 | addgene partial sequence | sequence record 112105 | AspTerm 5'-ACTGCTCACAAGAAAAAAGGCACG-3'
ACGATTAAAGCTTGGGCCTTCCTGATACATAAAAAAACGCCTGCTCTTATTACGGAGCAGGCGTTAAAAC
AGGTCTGTATGACAACAAGTGGGTGCTTCACTCAACGTTGTGTCCATGGTGTCTGATGAGGCATAAGCGA
CATCTGTCAGTGGACGATAAGCACCGTAAACGGCTCTGCGTCATTCCGGAGTTTATGAGGCACTAAGGCG
AACATAAGAGATGGAATGAGCATCTACCCCGGGATTATAACCGCCAAGCATAAAAATGTCAACAACGACG
GTGCTCGAGGATCCTGAGCGGATACATATTTGAATGTATTTAGAAAAATAAACAAAAGAGTTTGTAGAAA
CGCAAAAAGGCCATCCGTCAGGATGGCCTTCTGCTTAATTTGATGCCTGGCAGTTTATGGCGGGCGTCCT
GCCCGCCACCCTCCGGGCCGTTGCTTCGCAACGTTCAAATCCGCTCCCGGCGGATTTGTCCTACTCAGGA
GAGCGTTCACCGACAAACAACAGATAAAACGAAAGGCCCAGTCTTTCGACTGAGCCTTTCGTTTTATTTG
ATGCCTGGCAGTTCCCTACTCTCGCATGGGGAGACCCCACACTACCATCGGCGCTACGGCGTTTCACTTC
TGAGTTCGGCATGGGGTCAGGTGGGACCACCGCGCTACTGCCGCCAGGCAAATTCTGTTTTATCAGACCG
CTTCTGCGTTCTGATTTAATCTGTATCAGGCTGAAAATCTTCTCTCATCCGCCAAAACAGCCAAGCTAGC
TTTTATTTGTAGAGCTCATCCATGCCATGTGTAATCCCAGCAGCTGTTACAAACTCAAGAAGGACCATGT
GGTCTCTCTTTTCGTTGGGATCTTTCGAAAGGGCA
