>Addgene plasmid #62837 | pHL2073 | addgene partial sequence | sequence record 112131 | GFP-R 5'-CCATCTAATTCAACAAGAATTGGGACAAC-3'
TTTCGCATGCTCGCGCCAACAATTCCACACATAGTTTTTGATTCCGATTTATATCGTTGTCGGTCAACCT
GTATGCCCGTTTTTTCGGGCGCCCCGAGCCTTGTAGAGAGTGGGGTTATTTTTATAGTTACTGCTTGTGG
GAGGGAGATTATGTTATCTCCTCATCCCATGTGACCGGGTTAGCCGGCCAGAATCACTTTTTCTTTACCG
GACGACGCCAGCCTTCTTTCTGAGTCTGCGGCACACGGTCGACAGTCTCTCTATCACTGATAGGGATGTC
AATCTCTATCACTGATAGGGACTCGAGGTGAAGACGAAAGGGCCTCGTGATACGCCTATTTTTATAGGTT
AATGTCATGATAATAATGGTTTCTTAGACGTCAGGTGGCACTTTTCGGGGAAATGTGCGCGGAACCCCTA
TTTGTTTATTTTTCTAAATACATTCAAATATGTATCCGCTCATGAGACAATAACCCTGATAAATGCTTCA
ATAATATTGAAAAAGGAAGAGTATGAGTATTCAACATTTCCGTGTCGCCCTTATTCCCTTTTTTGCGGCA
TTTTGCCTTCCTGTTTTTGCTCACCCAGAAACGCTGGTGAAAGTAAAAGATGCTGAAGATCAGTTGGGTG
CACGAGTGGGTTACATCGAACTGGATCTCAACAGCGGTAAGATCCTTGAGAGTTTTCGCCCCGAAGAACG
TTTTCCAATGATGAGCACTTTTAAAGTTCTGCTATGTGGCGCGGTATTATCCCGTATTGACGCCGGGCAA
GAGCAACTCGGTCGCCGCATACACTATTCTCAGAATGACTTGGTTGAGTACTCACCAGTCACAGAAAAGC
ATCTTACGGATGGCATGACAGTAAGAGAATTATGCAGTGCTGCCATAACCATGAGTGATAACACTGCGGC
CAACTTACTTCTGACACCGATCGGA
